Addgene plasmid #90061: LEhE-pHG165
Purpose: Constitutive expression of a chimeric LacI:CelR transcription repressor
Depositing lab: Liskin Swint-Kruse. Depositing organization: University of Kansas Medical Center.
Backbone
  Vector backbone: pHG165
  Backbone manufacturer: PMID: 3012611
  Vector type: Bacterial Expression
Growth in bacteria
  Bacterial resistance: Ampicillin, 100 μg/mL
  Growth temperature: 37°C
  Growth strain: DH5alpha
  Copy number: Low Copy
Gene/Insert
  Gene/Insert name: LEhE
  Species: Synthetic
  Promoter: Iq
  Cloning method: Ligation Independent Cloning
Terms and licenses: Academic/Nonprofit Terms; Industry Terms: Not Available to Industry
Depositor comments: E. coli LacI DNA binding domain, T. fusca CelR linker region, and CelR regulatory domain . The start codon of these genes is GTG, which is an alternative MET start codon in E. coli.
How to cite: LEhE-pHG165 was a gift from Liskin Swint-Kruse (Addgene plasmid # 90061 ; http://n2t.net/addgene:90061 ; RRID:Addgene_90061)
