[The description below was written by a language model from this plasmid's Addgene catalogue record and pLannotate feature annotations shown in this document.]
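Description:
LEhE-pHG165 is a low-copy bacterial expression plasmid built on the pHG165 backbone and used for constitutive production of a synthetic chimeric transcription repressor in E. coli. It replicates from a ColE1/pMB1-type origin. Although the annotation tool labels this origin generically as high copy, the plasmid also carries the rop gene and the pBR322 bom (basis of mobility) region. Rop keeps copy number down, which is consistent with the low-copy status given in the record. Selection is by ampicillin resistance through β-lactamase expressed from its own promoter.

The payload, LEhE, is a LacI:CelR hybrid. According to the depositor it consists of the E. coli LacI DNA-binding domain joined to the linker region and regulatory domain of CelR from Thermobifida fusca, a LacI/GalR-family repressor of cellulase genes whose operator binding is modulated by cellobiose. The feature table annotates the open reading frame simply as celR, about 1 kb, presumably because most of the coding sequence derives from CelR. The short LacI portion is not called out separately. Expression is driven by the lacIq promoter, a mutant lacI promoter with a single base change that raises transcription roughly tenfold and gives steady, uninduced repressor synthesis. The gene begins with GTG, an alternative start codon in E. coli. The remaining annotated elements appear to be backbone remnants of the lac region: lacZ and lacZα fragments, a lac promoter with its operator and CAP binding site, and a small lacI fragment.

The record gives no application beyond constitutive expression of the chimera. The design would suit studies of how domain and linker combinations affect repressor function in this protein family, but that use is an inference.
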