Features (pLannotate 1.2.2; 14 found; start..end, strand, type, name):
      5..82      +  promoter       lacIq promoter: lacI (mutant); In the lacIq allele, a single base change in the promoter boosts expression of the lacI gene about 10-fold.
     95..1093    +  CDS            celR: CELR_THEFU - Protein predicted: Swiss-Prot protein existence level 4. Binds to the 14-bp operator sequence 5'-TGGGAGCGCTCCCA-3' in the upstream regions of cellulase genes; these operator sequences are modulated by cellobiose. From Thermobifida fusca (Thermomonospora fusca).
   1100..1302    +  CDS            lacZ (fragment): β-galactosidase; lacZ
   1343..1359    -  protein_bind   lac operator: The lac repressor binds to the lac operator to inhibit transcription in E. coli. This inhibition can be relieved by adding lactose or isopropyl-β-D-thiogalactopyranoside (IPTG). lac repressor encoded by lacI
   1367..1397    -  promoter       lac promoter: promoter for the E. coli lac operon
   1412..1433    -  protein_bind   CAP binding site: CAP binding activates transcription in the presence of cAMP. E. coli catabolite activator protein
   1446..1534    -  CDS            lacI (fragment): lac repressor; lacI; The lac repressor binds to the lac operator to inhibit transcription in E. coli. This inhibition can be relieved by adding lactose or isopropyl-β-D-thiogalactopyranoside (IPTG).
   1636..2016    -  CDS            YPB1_ECOLX: Protein predicted: Swiss-Prot protein existence level 4. From Escherichia coli.
   2033..2224    +  CDS            rop: Rop protein, which maintains plasmids at low copy number; rop
   2326..2466    +  misc_feature   bom: basis of mobility region from pBR322
   2652..3240    -  rep_origin     ori: high-copy-number ColE1/pMB1/pBR322/pUC origin of replication
   3411..4271    -  CDS            AmpR: β-lactamase; bla; confers resistance to ampicillin, carbenicillin, and related antibiotics
   4272..4376    -  promoter       AmpR promoter: bla
   4493..4647    -  CDS            lacZα (fragment): LacZα fragment of β-galactosidase; lacZ fragment
>Addgene plasmid #90061 | LEhE-pHG165 | addgene full sequence | sequence record 178390 | Addgene NGS Result
TTCCGACACCATCGAATGGTGCAAAACCTTTCGCGGTATGGCATGATAGCGCCCGGAAGAGAGTCAATTC
AGGGTGGTGAATGTGAAACCAGTAACGTTATACGATGTCGCAGAGTATGCCGGTGTCTCTTATCAGACCG
TTTCCCGCGTGGTGAACCAGGCCAGCCACGTTTCTGCGAAAACGCGGGAAAAAGTGGAAGCGGCGATGGC
GGAGCTCGGCTACGTGCCGAACCGCGCAGCCCGCACCCTGGTCACCCGACGTACCGACACCGTAGCCCTG
GTGGTGTCGGAAAACAACCAGAAGCTCTTCGCCGAACCCTTCTATGCCGGGATCGTGCTCGGCGTGGGGG
TTGCTCTGTCCGAACGGGGATTCCAGTTCGTCCTGGCCACGGGCCGCTCCGGGATAGAGCATGAGCGGCT
GGGCGGCTACCTGGCCGGACAGCACGTCGACGGGGTCCTCCTGCTGTCGCTCCACCGCGACGACCCGCTG
CCGCAGATGCTGGACGAGGCCGGGGTGCCGTACGTCTACGGCGGCCGTCCGCTCGGCGTCCCCGAAGAAC
AGGTGTCCTATGTCGATATCGACAACATCGGCGGGGGACGCCAGGCCACCCAGCGGCTGATCGAGACCGG
GCACCGGCGGATCGCTACGATCGCGGGCCCGCAGGACATGGTCGCTGGTGTGGAACGCCTCCAGGGGTAT
CGCGAAGCACTGCTCGCCGCGGGGATGGAGTACGACGAGACGCTGGTGAGCTACGGTGACTTCACCTACG
ACAGCGGGGTGGCCGCGATGCGGGAGCTGCTGGATCGGGCCCCCGACGTGGACGCCGTGTTCGCGGCCTC
CGACTTGATGGGGCTGGCCGCGCTGCGGGTGCTGCGTGCTTCGGGACGCCGCGTGCCCGAGGATGTGGCG
GTGGTCGGCTACGACGACTCGACCGTAGCCGAGCACGCCGAACCGCCGATGACCAGCGTCAACCAGCCCA
CCGAGCTGATGGGCCGGGAGATGGCCCGGCTGCTCGTGGACCGGATCACCGGGGAGACCACCGAACCGGT
GCGGCTGGTGCTGGAGACCCATTTGATGGTGCGGGAATCCGGGTGATAACCTGAGGCCGATACTGTCGTC
GTCCCCTCAAACTGGCAGATGCACGGTTACGATGCGCCCATCTACACCAACGTGACCTATCCCATTAGGT
CAATCCGCCGTTTGTTCCCACGGAGAATCCGACGGGTTGTTACTCGCTCACATTTAATGTTGATGAAAGC
TGGCTACAGGAAGGCCAGACGCGAATTATTTTTGATGGCGTTGGAATTCGTAATCATGGTCATAGCTGTT
TCCTGTGTGAAATTGTTATCCGCTCACAATTCCACACAACATACGAGCCGGAAGCATAAAGTGTAAAGCC
TGGGGTGCCTAATGAGTGAGCTAACTCACATTAATTGCGTTGCGCTCACTGCCCGCTTTCCAGTCGGGAA
ACCTGTCGTGCCAGCTGCATTAATGAATCGGCCAACGCGCGGGGAGAGGCGGTTTGCGTATTGGCCGTTA
ACGGCGGGCAGCGTTGGGTCCTGGCCACGGGTGCGCATGATCGTGCTCCTGTCGTTGAGGACCCGGCTAG
GCTGGCGGGGTTGCCTTACTGGTTAGCAGAATGAATCACCGATACGCGAGCGAACGTGAAGCGACTGCTG
CTGCAAAACGTCTGCGACCTGAGCAACAACATGAATGGTCTTCGGTTTCCGTGTTTCGTAAAGTCTGGAA
ACGCGGAAGTCAGCGCCCTGCACCATTATGTTCCGGATCTGCATCGCAGGATGCTGCTGGCTACCCTGTG
GAACACCTACATCTGTATTAACGAAGCGCTGGCATTGACCCTGAGTGATTTTTCTCTGGTCCCGCCGCAT
CCATACCGCCAGTTGTTTACCCTCACAACGTTCCAGTAACCGGGCATGTTCATCATCAGTAACCCGTATC
GTGAGCATCCTCTCTCGTTTCATCGGTATCATTACCCCCATGAACAGAAATCCCCCTTACACGGAGGCAT
CAGTGACCAAACAGGAAAAAACCGCCCTTAACATGGCCCGCTTTATCAGAAGCCAGACATTAACGCTTCT
GGAGAAACTCAACGAGCTGGACGCGGATGAACAGGCAGACATCTGTGAATCGCTTCACGACCACGCTGAT
GAGCTTTACCGCAGCTGCCTCGCGCGTTTCGGTGATGACGGTGAAAACCTCTGACACATGCAGCTCCCGG
AGACGGTCACAGCTTGTCTGTAAGCGGATGCCGGGAGCAGACAAGCCCGTCAGGGCGCGTCAGCGGGTGT
TGGCGGGTGTCGGGGCGCAGCCATGACCCAGTCACGTAGCGATAGCGGAGTGTATACTGGCTTAACTATG
CGGCATCAGAGCAGATTGTACTGAGAGTGCACCATATGCGGTGTGAAATACCGCACAGATGCGTAAGGAG
AAAATACCGCATCAGGCGCTCTTCCGCTTCCTCGCTCACTGACTCGCTGCGCTCGGTCGTTCGGCTGCGG
CGAGCGGTATCAGCTCACTCAAAGGCGGTAATACGGTTATCCACAGAATCAGGGGATAACGCAGGAAAGA
ACATGTGAGCAAAAGGCCAGCAAAAGGCCAGGAACCGTAAAAAGGCCGCGTTGCTGGCGTTTTTCCATAG
GCTCCGCCCCCCTGACGAGCATCACAAAAATCGACGCTCAAGTCAGAGGTGGCGAAACCCGACAGGACTA
TAAAGATACCAGGCGTTTCCCCCTGGAAGCTCCCTCGTGCGCTCTCCTGTTCCGACCCTGCCGCTTACCG
GATACCTGTCCGCCTTTCTCCCTTCGGGAAGCGTGGCGCTTTCTCATAGCTCACGCTGTAGGTATCTCAG
TTCGGTGTAGGTCGTTCGCTCCAAGCTGGGCTGTGTGCACGAACCCCCCGTTCAGCCCGACCGCTGCGCC
TTATCCGGTAACTATCGTCTTGAGTCCAACCCGGTAAGACACGACTTATCGCCACTGGCAGCAGCCACTG
GTAACAGGATTAGCAGAGCGAGGTATGTAGGCGGTGCTACAGAGTTCTTGAAGTGGTGGCCTAACTACGG
CTACACTAGAAGGACAGTATTTGGTATCTGCGCTCTGCTGAAGCCAGTTACCTTCGGAAAAAGAGTTGGT
AGCTCTTGATCCGGCAAACAAACCACCGCTGGTAGCGGTGGTTTTTTTGTTTGCAAGCAGCAGATTACGC
GCAGAAAAAAAGGATCTCAAGAAGATCCTTTGATCTTTTCTACGGGGTCTGACGCTCAGTGGAACGAAAA
CTCACGTTAAGGGATTTTGGTCATGAGATTATCAAAAAGGATCTTCACCTAGATCCTTTTAAATTAAAAA
TGAAGTTTTAAATCAATCTAAAGTATATATGAGTAAACTTGGTCTGACAGTTACCAATGCTTAATCAGTG
AGGCACCTATCTCAGCGATCTGTCTATTTCGTTCATCCATAGTTGCCTGACTCCCCGTCGTGTAGATAAC
TACGATACGGGAGGGCTTACCATCTGGCCCCAGTGCTGCAATGATACCGCGAGACCCACGCTCACCGGCT
CCAGATTTATCAGCAATAAACCAGCCAGCCGGAAGGGCCGAGCGCAGAAGTGGTCCTGCAACTTTATCCG
CCTCCATCCAGTCTATTAATTGTTGCCGGGAAGCTAGAGTAAGTAGTTCGCCAGTTAATAGTTTGCGCAA
CGTTGTTGCCATTGCTACAGGCATCGTGGTGTCACGCTCGTCGTTTGGTATGGCTTCATTCAGCTCCGGT
TCCCAACGATCAAGGCGAGTTACATGATCCCCCATGTTGTGCAAAAAAGCGGTTAGCTCCTTCGGTCCTC
CGATCGTTGTCAGAAGTAAGTTGGCCGCAGTGTTATCACTCATGGTTATGGCAGCACTGCATAATTCTCT
TACTGTCATGCCATCCGTAAGATGCTTTTCTGTGACTGGTGAGTACTCAACCAAGTCATTCTGAGAATAG
TGTATGCGGCGACCGAGTTGCTCTTGCCCGGCGTCAATACGGGATAATACCGCGCCACATAGCAGAACTT
TAAAAGTGCTCATCATTGGAAAACGTTCTTCGGGGCGAAAACTCTCAAGGATCTTACCGCTGTTGAGATC
CAGTTCGATGTAACCCACTCGTGCACCCAACTGATCTTCAGCATCTTTTACTTTCACCAGCGTTTCTGGG
TGAGCAAAAACAGGAAGGCAAAATGCCGCAAAAAAGGGAATAAGGGCGACACGGAAATGTTGAATACTCA
TACTCTTCCTTTTTCAATATTATTGAAGCATTTATCAGGGTTATTGTCTCATGAGCGGATACATATTTGA
ATGTATTTAGAAAAATAAACAAATAGGGGTTCCGCGCACATTTCCCCGAAAAGTGCCACCTGACGTCTAA
GAAACCATTATTATCATGACATTAACCTATAAAAATAGGCGTATCACGAGGCCCTTTCGTCTTCAAGAAT
CCGTTAACGGCATTCGCCATTCAGGCTGCGCAACTGTTGGGAAGGGCGATCGGTGCGGGCCTCTTCGCTA
TTACGCCAGCTGGCGAAAGGGGGATGTGCTGCAAGGCGATTAAGTTGGGTAACGCCAGGGTTTTCCCAGT
CACGACGTTGTAAAACGACGGCCAGTGCCAAGCTTGGCTGCAGGTCGACGGATCCCCGGGAA
